Addgene plasmid #155107: LCV2_mCherry_PSMD1_sgRNA_1
Purpose: lentiviral plasmid expressing mCherry, Cas9 and a gRNA targeting PSMD1 (core essential gene)
Depositing lab: Jason Moffat. Depositing organization: University of Toronto. Publication: Systematic mapping of genetic interactions for de novo fatty acid synthesis identifies C12orf49 as a regulator of lipid metabolism. Aregger M, Lawson KA, Billmann M, Costanzo M, Tong AHY, Chan K, Rahman M, Brown KR, Ross C, Usaj M, Nedyalkova L, Sizova O, Habsid A, Pawling J, Lin ZY, Abdouni H, Wong CJ, Weiss A, Mero P, Dennis JW, Gingras AC, Myers CL, Andrews BJ, Boone C, Moffat J. Nat Metab. 2020 Jun;2(6):499-513. doi: 10.1038/s42255-020-0211-z. Epub 2020 Jun 1. PubMed 32694731.
Backbone
  Vector backbone: LCV2_mCherry
  Backbone size w/o insert (bp): 14744
  Vector type: Mammalian Expression, Lentiviral, CRISPR
  Selectable markers: Puromycin
Growth in bacteria
  Bacterial resistance: Ampicillin, 100 μg/mL
  Growth temperature: 30°C
  Growth strain: NEB Stable
  Copy number: High Copy
Gene/Insert
  Gene/Insert name: PSMD1_sgRNA_1
  gRNA/shRNA sequence: TGTGCGCTACGGAGCTGCAA
  Species: H. sapiens (human)
  Insert size (bp): 20
  Entrez Gene: PSMD1 (a.k.a. P112, Rpn2, S1)
  Promoter: U6 promoter
  Cloning method: Restriction Enzyme; 5′ cloning site BsmBI/Esp3I (destroyed during cloning); 3′ cloning site BsmBI/Esp3I (destroyed during cloning)
  Sequencing primers: 5′ ACTATCATATGCTTACCGTAAC
Terms and licenses: Academic/Nonprofit Terms; Industry Terms: Not Available to Industry
How to cite: LCV2_mCherry_PSMD1_sgRNA_1 was a gift from Jason Moffat (Addgene plasmid # 155107 ; http://n2t.net/addgene:155107 ; RRID:Addgene_155107)
