[The description below was written by a language model from this plasmid's Addgene catalogue record and pLannotate feature annotations shown in this document.]
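Description:
LCV2_mCherry_PSMD1_sgRNA_1 is an all-in-one lentiviral CRISPR plasmid built on the LCV2_mCherry backbone, designed to deliver Cas9, a fluorescent marker, a drug-selection gene and a single guide RNA to mammalian cells. It is propagated in E. coli through a high-copy ColE1/pUC-type origin with ampicillin resistance; an f1 origin and an SV40/EM7-driven bleomycin (Zeocin) resistance cassette also sit in the backbone, outside the viral region. The transfer cassette has a third-generation, self-inactivating layout. A CMV enhancer/promoter replaces the U3 of the truncated HIV-1 5' LTR to drive genomic RNA production in packaging cells. It is followed by the Ψ packaging signal, a gag fragment, the RRE for Rev-dependent export and the cPPT/CTS, and ends in a ΔU3 3' LTR with a downstream bGH polyadenylation signal.

Within the provirus, a human U6 Pol III promoter transcribes a 20-nt spacer against human PSMD1, fused to the S. pyogenes gRNA scaffold. The spacer was inserted through BsmBI/Esp3I sites that were destroyed by the cloning. Downstream, an EF-1α core promoter drives S. pyogenes Cas9, followed in the same orientation by mCherry and puromycin N-acetyltransferase, with a WPRE to enhance transcript expression. The feature table does not annotate the linkers between these three coding regions. Transduced cells can therefore be tracked by red fluorescence and selected with puromycin. PSMD1, a proteasome subunit, is described in the record as a core essential gene, so a plausible use is as a positive control for Cas9 editing and loss of fitness, though the record does not state this. The sequenced record (13,787 nt) is shorter than the listed backbone size without insert, a discrepancy the record does not explain.
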