Features (pLannotate 1.2.2; 34 found; start..end, strand, type, name):
     31..83      -  misc_feature   bom (fragment): basis of mobility region from pBR322
    238..617     +  enhancer       CMV enhancer: human cytomegalovirus immediate early enhancer
    618..817     +  promoter       CMV promoter: human cytomegalovirus (CMV) immediate early promoter
    835..1015    +  LTR            5' LTR (truncated): truncated 5' long terminal repeat (LTR) from HIV-1
   1062..1187    +  misc_feature   HIV-1 Ψ: packaging signal of human immunodeficiency virus type 1
   1171..1534    +  CDS            HIV-1 gag (fragment): gag protein from human immunodeficiency virus 1; gag
   1680..1913    +  misc_feature   RRE: The Rev response element (RRE) of HIV-1 allows for Rev-dependent mRNA export from the nucleus to the cytoplasm.
   2290..2390    +  CDS            Rev (fragment): human immunodeficiency virus 1 (HIV-1) Rev protein; rev; enhances nuclear export of unspliced and incompletely spliced viral mRNAs
   2440..2557    +  misc_feature   cPPT/CTS: central polypurine tract and central termination sequence of HIV-1
   2608..2848    +  promoter       U6 promoter: RNA polymerase III promoter for human U6 snRNA
   2878..2953    +  misc_RNA       gRNA scaffold: guide RNA scaffold for the Streptococcus pyogenes CRISPR/Cas9 system
   2971..2989    +  CDS            small t antigen (fragment): SV40 (simian virus 40) small t antigen
   3015..3226    +  promoter       EF-1α core promoter: core promoter for human elongation factor EF-1α
   3251..7354    +  CDS            Cas9: Cas9 (Csn1) endonuclease from the Streptococcus pyogenes Type II CRISPR/Cas system generates RNA-guided double strand breaks in DNA
   7496..8200    +  CDS            mCherry: mCherry is a basic (constitutively fluorescent) red fluorescent protein published in 2004, derived from Discosoma sp.. It is reported to be a very rapidly-maturing monomer with low acid sensitivity.
   8266..8863    +  CDS            PuroR (fragment): puromycin N-acetyltransferase; pac from Streptomyces; confers resistance to puromycin
   8879..9467    +  misc_feature   WPRE: woodchuck hepatitis virus posttranscriptional regulatory element
   9518..9537    +  misc_feature   cPPT/CTS (fragment): central polypurine tract and central termination sequence of HIV-1
   9539..9772    +  LTR            3' LTR (ΔU3): self-inactivating 3' long terminal repeat (LTR) from HIV-1
   9804..10028   +  polyA_signal   bGH poly(A) signal: bovine growth hormone polyadenylation signal
  10032..10053   +  promoter       SV40 promoter (fragment): SV40 enhancer and early promoter
  10074..10502   +  rep_origin     f1 ori (sequence partly withheld): f1 bacteriophage origin of replication; arrow indicates direction of (+) strand synthesis
  10516..10845   +  promoter       SV40 promoter: SV40 enhancer and early promoter
  10893..10940   +  promoter       EM7 promoter: synthetic bacterial promoter&nbsp
  10959..11333   +  CDS            BleoR: antibiotic-binding protein; Sh ble from Streptoalloteichus hindustanus; confers resistance to bleomycin, phleomycin, and Zeocin™
  11343..11468   +  CDS            ble (fragment): BLE_KLEPN - Experimental evidence at protein level: Swiss-Prot protein existence level 1. Binding protein with a strong affinity to the bleomycin family of antibiotics. Binds to CL990; an antimitotic-antibiotic compound. From Klebsiella pneumoniae.
  11463..11584   +  polyA_signal   SV40 poly(A) signal: SV40 polyadenylation signal
  11655..11677   -  protein_bind   lac operator (fragment): The lac repressor binds to the lac operator to inhibit transcription in E. coli. This inhibition can be relieved by adding lactose or isopropyl-β-D-thiogalactopyranoside (IPTG). lac repressor encoded by lacI
  11681..11711   -  promoter       lac promoter: promoter for the E. coli lac operon
  11726..11747   -  protein_bind   CAP binding site: CAP binding activates transcription in the presence of cAMP. E. coli catabolite activator protein
  11760..11852   -  CDS            lacI (fragment): lac repressor; lacI; The lac repressor binds to the lac operator to inhibit transcription in E. coli. This inhibition can be relieved by adding lactose or isopropyl-β-D-thiogalactopyranoside (IPTG).
  12035..12623   -  rep_origin     ori: high-copy-number ColE1/pMB1/pBR322/pUC origin of replication
  12794..13654   -  CDS            AmpR: β-lactamase; bla; confers resistance to ampicillin, carbenicillin, and related antibiotics
  13655..13759   -  promoter       AmpR promoter: bla
>Addgene plasmid #155107 | LCV2_mCherry_PSMD1_sgRNA_1 | addgene full sequence | sequence record 307997 | Addgene NGS Result
GTCGACGGATCGGGAGATCTCCCGATCCCCTATGGTGCACTCTCAGTACAATCTGCTCTGATGCCGCATA
GTTAAGCCAGTATCTGCTCCCTGCTTGTGTGTTGGAGGTCGCTGAGTAGTGCGCGAGCAAAATTTAAGCT
ACAACAAGGCAAGGCTTGACCGACAATTGCATGAAGAATCTGCTTAGGGTTAGGCGTTTTGCGCTGCTTC
GCGATGTACGGGCCAGATATACGCGTTGACATTGATTATTGACTAGTTATTAATAGTAATCAATTACGGG
GTCATTAGTTCATAGCCCATATATGGAGTTCCGCGTTACATAACTTACGGTAAATGGCCCGCCTGGCTGA
CCGCCCAACGACCCCCGCCCATTGACGTCAATAATGACGTATGTTCCCATAGTAACGCCAATAGGGACTT
TCCATTGACGTCAATGGGTGGAGTATTTACGGTAAACTGCCCACTTGGCAGTACATCAAGTGTATCATAT
GCCAAGTACGCCCCCTATTGACGTCAATGACGGTAAATGGCCCGCCTGGCATTATGCCCAGTACATGACC
TTATGGGACTTTCCTACTTGGCAGTACATCTACGTATTAGTCATCGCTATTACCATGGTGATGCGGTTTT
GGCAGTACATCAATGGGCGTGGATAGCGGTTTGACTCACGGGGATTTCCAAGTCTCCACCCCATTGACGT
CAATGGGAGTTTGTTTTGGCACCAAAATCAACGGGACTTTCCAAAATGTCGTAACAACTCCGCCCCATTG
ACGCAAATGGGCGGTAGGCGTGTACGGTGGGAGGTCTATATAAGCAGCGCGTTTTGCCTGTACTGGGTCT
CTCTGGTTAGACCAGATCTGAGCCTGGGAGCTCTCTGGCTAACTAGGGAACCCACTGCTTAAGCCTCAAT
AAAGCTTGCCTTGAGTGCTTCAAGTAGTGTGTGCCCGTCTGTTGTGTGACTCTGGTAACTAGAGATCCCT
CAGACCCTTTTAGTCAGTGTGGAAAATCTCTAGCAGTGGCGCCCGAACAGGGACTTGAAAGCGAAAGGGA
AACCAGAGGAGCTCTCTCGACGCAGGACTCGGCTTGCTGAAGCGCGCACGGCAAGAGGCGAGGGGCGGCG
ACTGGTGAGTACGCCAAAAATTTTGACTAGCGGAGGCTAGAAGGAGAGAGATGGGTGCGAGAGCGTCAGT
ATTAAGCGGGGGAGAATTAGATCGCGATGGGAAAAAATTCGGTTAAGGCCAGGGGGAAAGAAAAAATATA
AATTAAAACATATAGTATGGGCAAGCAGGGAGCTAGAACGATTCGCAGTTAATCCTGGCCTGTTAGAAAC
ATCAGAAGGCTGTAGACAAATACTGGGACAGCTACAACCATCCCTTCAGACAGGATCAGAAGAACTTAGA
TCATTATATAATACAGTAGCAACCCTCTATTGTGTGCATCAAAGGATAGAGATAAAAGACACCAAGGAAG
CTTTAGACAAGATAGAGGAAGAGCAAAACAAAAGTAAGACCACCGCACAGCAAGCGGCCGCTGATCTTCA
GACCTGGAGGAGGAGATATGAGGGACAATTGGAGAAGTGAATTATATAAATATAAAGTAGTAAAAATTGA
ACCATTAGGAGTAGCACCCACCAAGGCAAAGAGAAGAGTGGTGCAGAGAGAAAAAAGAGCAGTGGGAATA
GGAGCTTTGTTCCTTGGGTTCTTGGGAGCAGCAGGAAGCACTATGGGCGCAGCGTCAATGACGCTGACGG
TACAGGCCAGACAATTATTGTCTGGTATAGTGCAGCAGCAGAACAATTTGCTGAGGGCTATTGAGGCGCA
ACAGCATCTGTTGCAACTCACAGTCTGGGGCATCAAGCAGCTCCAGGCAAGAATCCTGGCTGTGGAAAGA
TACCTAAAGGATCAACAGCTCCTGGGGATTTGGGGTTGCTCTGGAAAACTCATTTGCACCACTGCTGTGC
CTTGGAATGCTAGTTGGAGTAATAAATCTCTGGAACAGATTTGGAATCACACGACCTGGATGGAGTGGGA
CAGAGAAATTAACAATTACACAAGCTTAATACACTCCTTAATTGAAGAATCGCAAAACCAGCAAGAAAAG
AATGAACAAGAATTATTGGAATTAGATAAATGGGCAAGTTTGTGGAATTGGTTTAACATAACAAATTGGC
TGTGGTATATAAAATTATTCATAATGATAGTAGGAGGCTTGGTAGGTTTAAGAATAGTTTTTGCTGTACT
TTCTATAGTGAATAGAGTTAGGCAGGGATATTCACCATTATCGTTTCAGACCCACCTCCCAACCCCGAGG
GGACCCGACAGGCCCGAAGGAATAGAAGAAGAAGGTGGAGAGAGAGACAGAGACAGATCCATTCGATTAG
TGAACGGATCGGCACTGCGTGCGCCAATTCTGCAGACAAATGGCAGTATTCATCCACAATTTTAAAAGAA
AAGGGGGGATTGGGGGGTACAGTGCAGGGGAAAGAATAGTAGACATAATAGCAACAGACATACAAACTAA
AGAATTACAAAAACAAATTACAAAAATTCAAAATTTTCGGGTTTATTACAGGGACAGCAGAGATCCAGTT
TGGTTAATTAAGGTACCGAGGGCCTATTTCCCATGATTCCTTCATATTTGCATATACGATACAAGGCTGT
TAGAGAGATAATTAGAATTAATTTGACTGTAAACACAAAGATATTAGTACAAAATACGTGACGTAGAAAG
TAATAATTTCTTGGGTAGTTTGCAGTTTTAAAATTATGTTTTAAAATGGACTATCATATGCTTACCGTAA
CTTGAAAGTATTTCGATTTCTTGGCTTTATATATCTTGTGGAAAGGACGAAACACCGTGTGCGCTACGGA
GCTGCAAGTTTTAGAGCTAGAAATAGCAAGTTAAAATAAGGCTAGTCCGTTATCAACTTGAAAAAGTGGC
ACCGAGTCGGTGCTTTTTTGAATTCGCTAGCTAGGTCTTGAAAGGAGTGGGAATTGGCTCCGGTGCCCGT
CAGTGGGCAGAGCGCACATCGCCCACAGTCCCCGAGAAGTTGGGGGGAGGGGTCGGCAATTGATCCGGTG
CCTAGAGAAGGTGGCGCGGGGTAAACTGGGAAAGTGATGTCGTGTACTGGCTCCGCCTTTTTCCCGAGGG
TGGGGGAGAACCGTATATAAGTGCAGTAGTCGCCGTGAACGTTCTTTTTCGCAACGGGTTTGCCGCCAGA
ACACAGGACCGGTTCTAGAGCGCTGCCACCATGGACAAGAAGTACAGCATCGGCCTGGACATCGGCACCA
ACTCTGTGGGCTGGGCCGTGATCACCGACGAGTACAAGGTGCCCAGCAAGAAATTCAAGGTGCTGGGCAA
CACCGACCGGCACAGCATCAAGAAGAACCTGATCGGAGCCCTGCTGTTCGACAGCGGCGAAACAGCCGAG
GCCACCCGGCTGAAGAGAACCGCCAGAAGAAGATACACCAGACGGAAGAACCGGATCTGCTATCTGCAAG
AGATCTTCAGCAACGAGATGGCCAAGGTGGACGACAGCTTCTTCCACAGACTGGAAGAGTCCTTCCTGGT
GGAAGAGGATAAGAAGCACGAGCGGCACCCCATCTTCGGCAACATCGTGGACGAGGTGGCCTACCACGAG
AAGTACCCCACCATCTACCACCTGAGAAAGAAACTGGTGGACAGCACCGACAAGGCCGACCTGCGGCTGA
TCTATCTGGCCCTGGCCCACATGATCAAGTTCCGGGGCCACTTCCTGATCGAGGGCGACCTGAACCCCGA
CAACAGCGACGTGGACAAGCTGTTCATCCAGCTGGTGCAGACCTACAACCAGCTGTTCGAGGAAAACCCC
ATCAACGCCAGCGGCGTGGACGCCAAGGCCATCCTGTCTGCCAGACTGAGCAAGAGCAGACGGCTGGAAA
ATCTGATCGCCCAGCTGCCCGGCGAGAAGAAGAATGGCCTGTTCGGAAACCTGATTGCCCTGAGCCTGGG
CCTGACCCCCAACTTCAAGAGCAACTTCGACCTGGCCGAGGATGCCAAACTGCAGCTGAGCAAGGACACC
TACGACGACGACCTGGACAACCTGCTGGCCCAGATCGGCGACCAGTACGCCGACCTGTTTCTGGCCGCCA
AGAACCTGTCCGACGCCATCCTGCTGAGCGACATCCTGAGAGTGAACACCGAGATCACCAAGGCCCCCCT
GAGCGCCTCTATGATCAAGAGATACGACGAGCACCACCAGGACCTGACCCTGCTGAAAGCTCTCGTGCGG
CAGCAGCTGCCTGAGAAGTACAAAGAGATTTTCTTCGACCAGAGCAAGAACGGCTACGCCGGCTACATTG
ACGGCGGAGCCAGCCAGGAAGAGTTCTACAAGTTCATCAAGCCCATCCTGGAAAAGATGGACGGCACCGA
GGAACTGCTCGTGAAGCTGAACAGAGAGGACCTGCTGCGGAAGCAGCGGACCTTCGACAACGGCAGCATC
CCCCACCAGATCCACCTGGGAGAGCTGCACGCCATTCTGCGGCGGCAGGAAGATTTTTACCCATTCCTGA
AGGACAACCGGGAAAAGATCGAGAAGATCCTGACCTTCCGCATCCCCTACTACGTGGGCCCTCTGGCCAG
GGGAAACAGCAGATTCGCCTGGATGACCAGAAAGAGCGAGGAAACCATCACCCCCTGGAACTTCGAGGAA
GTGGTGGACAAGGGCGCTTCCGCCCAGAGCTTCATCGAGCGGATGACCAACTTCGATAAGAACCTGCCCA
ACGAGAAGGTGCTGCCCAAGCACAGCCTGCTGTACGAGTACTTCACCGTGTATAACGAGCTGACCAAAGT
GAAATACGTGACCGAGGGAATGAGAAAGCCCGCCTTCCTGAGCGGCGAGCAGAAAAAGGCCATCGTGGAC
CTGCTGTTCAAGACCAACCGGAAAGTGACCGTGAAGCAGCTGAAAGAGGACTACTTCAAGAAAATCGAGT
GCTTCGACTCCGTGGAAATCTCCGGCGTGGAAGATCGGTTCAACGCCTCCCTGGGCACATACCACGATCT
GCTGAAAATTATCAAGGACAAGGACTTCCTGGACAATGAGGAAAACGAGGACATTCTGGAAGATATCGTG
CTGACCCTGACACTGTTTGAGGACAGAGAGATGATCGAGGAACGGCTGAAAACCTATGCCCACCTGTTCG
ACGACAAAGTGATGAAGCAGCTGAAGCGGCGGAGATACACCGGCTGGGGCAGGCTGAGCCGGAAGCTGAT
CAACGGCATCCGGGACAAGCAGTCCGGCAAGACAATCCTGGATTTCCTGAAGTCCGACGGCTTCGCCAAC
AGAAACTTCATGCAGCTGATCCACGACGACAGCCTGACCTTTAAAGAGGACATCCAGAAAGCCCAGGTGT
CCGGCCAGGGCGATAGCCTGCACGAGCACATTGCCAATCTGGCCGGCAGCCCCGCCATTAAGAAGGGCAT
CCTGCAGACAGTGAAGGTGGTGGACGAGCTCGTGAAAGTGATGGGCCGGCACAAGCCCGAGAACATCGTG
ATCGAAATGGCCAGAGAGAACCAGACCACCCAGAAGGGACAGAAGAACAGCCGCGAGAGAATGAAGCGGA
TCGAAGAGGGCATCAAAGAGCTGGGCAGCCAGATCCTGAAAGAACACCCCGTGGAAAACACCCAGCTGCA
GAACGAGAAGCTGTACCTGTACTACCTGCAGAATGGGCGGGATATGTACGTGGACCAGGAACTGGACATC
AACCGGCTGTCCGACTACGATGTGGACCATATCGTGCCTCAGAGCTTTCTGAAGGACGACTCCATCGACA
ACAAGGTGCTGACCAGAAGCGACAAGAACCGGGGCAAGAGCGACAACGTGCCCTCCGAAGAGGTCGTGAA
GAAGATGAAGAACTACTGGCGGCAGCTGCTGAACGCCAAGCTGATTACCCAGAGAAAGTTCGACAATCTG
ACCAAGGCCGAGAGAGGCGGCCTGAGCGAACTGGATAAGGCCGGCTTCATCAAGAGACAGCTGGTGGAAA
CCCGGCAGATCACAAAGCACGTGGCACAGATCCTGGACTCCCGGATGAACACTAAGTACGACGAGAATGA
CAAGCTGATCCGGGAAGTGAAAGTGATCACCCTGAAGTCCAAGCTGGTGTCCGATTTCCGGAAGGATTTC
CAGTTTTACAAAGTGCGCGAGATCAACAACTACCACCACGCCCACGACGCCTACCTGAACGCCGTCGTGG
GAACCGCCCTGATCAAAAAGTACCCTAAGCTGGAAAGCGAGTTCGTGTACGGCGACTACAAGGTGTACGA
CGTGCGGAAGATGATCGCCAAGAGCGAGCAGGAAATCGGCAAGGCTACCGCCAAGTACTTCTTCTACAGC
AACATCATGAACTTTTTCAAGACCGAGATTACCCTGGCCAACGGCGAGATCCGGAAGCGGCCTCTGATCG
AGACAAACGGCGAAACCGGGGAGATCGTGTGGGATAAGGGCCGGGATTTTGCCACCGTGCGGAAAGTGCT
GAGCATGCCCCAAGTGAATATCGTGAAAAAGACCGAGGTGCAGACAGGCGGCTTCAGCAAAGAGTCTATC
CTGCCCAAGAGGAACAGCGATAAGCTGATCGCCAGAAAGAAGGACTGGGACCCTAAGAAGTACGGCGGCT
TCGACAGCCCCACCGTGGCCTATTCTGTGCTGGTGGTGGCCAAAGTGGAAAAGGGCAAGTCCAAGAAACT
GAAGAGTGTGAAAGAGCTGCTGGGGATCACCATCATGGAAAGAAGCAGCTTCGAGAAGAATCCCATCGAC
TTTCTGGAAGCCAAGGGCTACAAAGAAGTGAAAAAGGACCTGATCATCAAGCTGCCTAAGTACTCCCTGT
TCGAGCTGGAAAACGGCCGGAAGAGAATGCTGGCCTCTGCCGGCGAACTGCAGAAGGGAAACGAACTGGC
CCTGCCCTCCAAATATGTGAACTTCCTGTACCTGGCCAGCCACTATGAGAAGCTGAAGGGCTCCCCCGAG
GATAATGAGCAGAAACAGCTGTTTGTGGAACAGCACAAGCACTACCTGGACGAGATCATCGAGCAGATCA
GCGAGTTCTCCAAGAGAGTGATCCTGGCCGACGCTAATCTGGACAAAGTGCTGTCCGCCTACAACAAGCA
CCGGGATAAGCCCATCAGAGAGCAGGCCGAGAATATCATCCACCTGTTTACCCTGACCAATCTGGGAGCC
CCTGCCGCCTTCAAGTACTTTGACACCACCATCGACCGGAAGAGGTACACCAGCACCAAAGAGGTGCTGG
ACGCCACCCTGATCCACCAGAGCATCACCGGCCTGTACGAGACACGGATCGACCTGTCTCAGCTGGGAGG
CGACAAGCGACCTGCCGCCACAAAGAAGGCTGGACAGGCTAAGAAGAAGAAAGATTACAAAGACGATGAC
GATAAGGGCAGTGGAGAGGGCAGAGGAAGTCTGCTAACATGCGGTGACGTCGAGGAGAATCCTGGCCCAC
TCGAGGTGAGCAAGGGCGAGGAGGATAACATGGCCATCATCAAGGAGTTCATGCGCTTCAAGGTGCACAT
GGAGGGCTCCGTGAACGGCCACGAGTTCGAGATCGAGGGCGAGGGCGAGGGCCGCCCCTACGAGGGCACC
CAGACCGCCAAGCTGAAGGTGACCAAGGGTGGCCCCCTGCCCTTCGCCTGGGACATCCTGTCCCCTCAGT
TCATGTACGGCTCCAAGGCCTACGTGAAGCACCCCGCCGACATCCCCGACTACTTGAAGCTGTCCTTCCC
CGAGGGCTTCAAGTGGGAGCGCGTGATGAACTTCGAGGACGGCGGCGTGGTGACCGTGACCCAGGACTCC
TCCCTGCAGGACGGCGAGTTCATCTACAAGGTGAAGCTGCGCGGCACCAACTTCCCCTCCGACGGCCCCG
TAATGCAGAAGAAGACCATGGGCTGGGAGGCCTCCTCCGAGCGGATGTACCCCGAGGACGGCGCCCTGAA
GGGCGAGATCAAGCAGAGGCTGAAGCTGAAGGACGGCGGCCACTACGACGCTGAGGTCAAGACCACCTAC
AAGGCCAAGAAGCCCGTGCAGCTGCCCGGCGCCTACAACGTCAACATCAAGTTGGACATCACCTCCCACA
ACGAGGACTACACCATCGTGGAACAGTACGAACGCGCCGAGGGCCGCCACTCCACCGGCGGCATGGACGA
GCTGTACAAGGGATCCGGCGCAACAAACTTCTCTCTGCTGAAACAAGCCGGAGATGTCGAAGAGAATCCT
GGACCGACCGAGTACAAGCCCACGGTGCGCCTCGCCACCCGCGACGACGTCCCCAGGGCCGTACGCACCC
TCGCCGCCGCGTTCGCCGACTACCCCGCCACGCGCCACACCGTCGATCCGGACCGCCACATCGAGCGGGT
CACCGAGCTGCAAGAACTCTTCCTCACGCGCGTCGGGCTCGACATCGGCAAGGTGTGGGTCGCGGACGAC
GGCGCCGCGGTGGCGGTCTGGACCACGCCGGAGAGCGTCGAAGCGGGGGCGGTGTTCGCCGAGATCGGCC
CGCGCATGGCCGAGTTGAGCGGTTCCCGGCTGGCCGCGCAGCAACAGATGGAAGGCCTCCTGGCGCCGCA
CCGGCCCAAGGAGCCCGCGTGGTTCCTGGCCACCGTCGGAGTCTCGCCCGACCACCAGGGCAAGGGTCTG
GGCAGCGCCGTCGTGCTCCCCGGAGTGGAGGCGGCCGAGCGCGCCGGGGTGCCCGCCTTCCTGGAGACCT
CCGCGCCCCGCAACCTCCCCTTCTACGAGCGGCTCGGCTTCACCGTCACCGCCGACGTCGAGGTGCCCGA
AGGACCGCGCACCTGGTGCATGACCCGCAAGCCCGGTGCCTGAACGCGTTAAGTCGACAATCAACCTCTG
GATTACAAAATTTGTGAAAGATTGACTGGTATTCTTAACTATGTTGCTCCTTTTACGCTATGTGGATACG
CTGCTTTAATGCCTTTGTATCATGCTATTGCTTCCCGTATGGCTTTCATTTTCTCCTCCTTGTATAAATC
CTGGTTGCTGTCTCTTTATGAGGAGTTGTGGCCCGTTGTCAGGCAACGTGGCGTGGTGTGCACTGTGTTT
GCTGACGCAACCCCCACTGGTTGGGGCATTGCCACCACCTGTCAGCTCCTTTCCGGGACTTTCGCTTTCC
CCCTCCCTATTGCCACGGCGGAACTCATCGCCGCCTGCCTTGCCCGCTGCTGGACAGGGGCTCGGCTGTT
GGGCACTGACAATTCCGTGGTGTTGTCGGGGAAATCATCGTCCTTTCCTTGGCTGCTCGCCTGTGTTGCC
ACCTGGATTCTGCGCGGGACGTCCTTCTGCTACGTCCCTTCGGCCCTCAATCCAGCGGACCTTCCTTCCC
GCGGCCTGCTGCCGGCTCTGCGGCCTCTTCCGCGTCTTCGCCTTCGCCCTCAGACGAGTCGGATCTCCCT
TTGGGCCGCCTCCCCGCGTCGACTTTAAGACCAATGACTTACAAGGCAGCTGTAGATCTTAGCCACTTTT
TAAAAGAAAAGGGGGGACTGGAAGGGCTAATTCACTCCCAACGAAGACAAGATCTGCTTTTTGCTTGTAC
TGGGTCTCTCTGGTTAGACCAGATCTGAGCCTGGGAGCTCTCTGGCTAACTAGGGAACCCACTGCTTAAG
CCTCAATAAAGCTTGCCTTGAGTGCTTCAAGTAGTGTGTGCCCGTCTGTTGTGTGACTCTGGTAACTAGA
GATCCCTCAGACCCTTTTAGTCAGTGTGGAAAATCTCTAGCAGGGCCCGTTTAAACCCGCTGATCAGCCT
CGACTGTGCCTTCTAGTTGCCAGCCATCTGTTGTTTGCCCCTCCCCCGTGCCTTCCTTGACCCTGGAAGG
TGCCACTCCCACTGTCCTTTCCTAATAAAATGAGGAAATTGCATCGCATTGTCTGAGTAGGTGTCATTCT
ATTCTGGGGGGTGGGGTGGGGCAGGACAGCAAGGGGGAGGATTGGGAAGACAATAGCAGGCATGCTGGGG
ATGCGGTGGGCTCTATGGCTTCTGAGGCGGAAAGAACCAGCTGGGGCTCTAGGGGGTATCCCC
[124 nt withheld, positions 10074-10197]
C
[91 nt withheld, positions 10199-10289]
A
[49 nt withheld, positions 10291-10339]
CCTTTGACGTTGGAGTCCACGTTCTTT
[37 nt withheld, positions 10367-10403]
ACCCTATCTCGGTCTATTCTTTTGATTTATAAGGGATTTTGCCGATTTCGGCCTATTGGTTAAAAAATGA
GCTGATTTAACAAAAATTTAACGCGAATTAATTCTGTGGAATGTGTGTCAGTTAGGGTGTGGAAAGTCCC
CAGGCTCCCCAGCAGGCAGAAGTATGCAAAGCATGCATCTCAATTAGTCAGCAACCAGGTGTGGAAAGTC
CCCAGGCTCCCCAGCAGGCAGAAGTATGCAAAGCATGCATCTCAATTAGTCAGCAACCATAGTCCCGCCC
CTAACTCCGCCCATCCCGCCCCTAACTCCGCCCAGTTCCGCCCATTCTCCGCCCCATGGCTGACTAATTT
TTTTTATTTATGCAGAGGCCGAGGCCGCCTCTGCCTCTGAGCTATTCCAGAAGTAGTGAGGAGGCTTTTT
TGGAGGCCTAGGCTTTTGCAAAAAGCTCCCGGGAGCTTGTATATCCATTTTCGGATCTGATCAGCACGTG
TTGACAATTAATCATCGGCATAGTATATCGGCATAGTATAATACGACAAGGTGAGGAACTAAACCATGGC
CAAGTTGACCAGTGCCGTTCCGGTGCTCACCGCGCGCGACGTCGCCGGAGCGGTCGAGTTCTGGACCGAC
CGGCTCGGGTTCTCCCGGGACTTCGTGGAGGACGACTTCGCCGGTGTGGTCCGGGACGACGTGACCCTGT
TCATCAGCGCGGTCCAGGACCAGGTGGTGCCGGACAACACCCTGGCCTGGGTGTGGGTGCGCGGCCTGGA
CGAGCTGTACGCCGAGTGGTCGGAGGTCGTGTCCACGAACTTCCGGGACGCCTCCGGGCCGGCCATGACC
GAGATCGGCGAGCAGCCGTGGGGGCGGGAGTTCGCCCTGCGCGACCCGGCCGGCAACTGCGTGCACTTCG
TGGCCGAGGAGCAGGACTGACACGTGCTACGAGATTTCGATTCCACCGCCGCCTTCTATGAAAGGTTGGG
CTTCGGAATCGTTTTCCGGGACGCCGGCTGGATGATCCTCCAGCGCGGGGATCTCATGCTGGAGTTCTTC
GCCCACCCCAACTTGTTTATTGCAGCTTATAATGGTTACAAATAAAGCAATAGCATCACAAATTTCACAA
ATAAAGCATTTTTTTCACTGCATTCTAGTTGTGGTTTGTCCAAACTCATCAATGTATCTTATCATGTCTG
TATACCGTCGACCTCTAGCTAGAGCTTGGCGTAATCATGGTCATAGCTGTTTCCTGTGTGAAATTGTTAT
CCGCTCACAATTCCACACAACATACGAGCCGGAAGCATAAAGTGTAAAGCCTGGGGTGCCTAATGAGTGA
GCTAACTCACATTAATTGCGTTGCGCTCACTGCCCGCTTTCCAGTCGGGAAACCTGTCGTGCCAGCTGCA
TTAATGAATCGGCCAACGCGCGGGGAGAGGCGGTTTGCGTATTGGGCGCTCTTCCGCTTCCTCGCTCACT
GACTCGCTGCGCTCGGTCGTTCGGCTGCGGCGAGCGGTATCAGCTCACTCAAAGGCGGTAATACGGTTAT
CCACAGAATCAGGGGATAACGCAGGAAAGAACATGTGAGCAAAAGGCCAGCAAAAGGCCAGGAACCGTAA
AAAGGCCGCGTTGCTGGCGTTTTTCCATAGGCTCCGCCCCCCTGACGAGCATCACAAAAATCGACGCTCA
AGTCAGAGGTGGCGAAACCCGACAGGACTATAAAGATACCAGGCGTTTCCCCCTGGAAGCTCCCTCGTGC
GCTCTCCTGTTCCGACCCTGCCGCTTACCGGATACCTGTCCGCCTTTCTCCCTTCGGGAAGCGTGGCGCT
TTCTCATAGCTCACGCTGTAGGTATCTCAGTTCGGTGTAGGTCGTTCGCTCCAAGCTGGGCTGTGTGCAC
GAACCCCCCGTTCAGCCCGACCGCTGCGCCTTATCCGGTAACTATCGTCTTGAGTCCAACCCGGTAAGAC
ACGACTTATCGCCACTGGCAGCAGCCACTGGTAACAGGATTAGCAGAGCGAGGTATGTAGGCGGTGCTAC
AGAGTTCTTGAAGTGGTGGCCTAACTACGGCTACACTAGAAGAACAGTATTTGGTATCTGCGCTCTGCTG
AAGCCAGTTACCTTCGGAAAAAGAGTTGGTAGCTCTTGATCCGGCAAACAAACCACCGCTGGTAGCGGTG
GTTTTTTTGTTTGCAAGCAGCAGATTACGCGCAGAAAAAAAGGATCTCAAGAAGATCCTTTGATCTTTTC
TACGGGGTCTGACGCTCAGTGGAACGAAAACTCACGTTAAGGGATTTTGGTCATGAGATTATCAAAAAGG
ATCTTCACCTAGATCCTTTTAAATTAAAAATGAAGTTTTAAATCAATCTAAAGTATATATGAGTAAACTT
GGTCTGACAGTTACCAATGCTTAATCAGTGAGGCACCTATCTCAGCGATCTGTCTATTTCGTTCATCCAT
AGTTGCCTGACTCCCCGTCGTGTAGATAACTACGATACGGGAGGGCTTACCATCTGGCCCCAGTGCTGCA
ATGATACCGCGAGACCCACGCTCACCGGCTCCAGATTTATCAGCAATAAACCAGCCAGCCGGAAGGGCCG
AGCGCAGAAGTGGTCCTGCAACTTTATCCGCCTCCATCCAGTCTATTAATTGTTGCCGGGAAGCTAGAGT
AAGTAGTTCGCCAGTTAATAGTTTGCGCAACGTTGTTGCCATTGCTACAGGCATCGTGGTGTCACGCTCG
TCGTTTGGTATGGCTTCATTCAGCTCCGGTTCCCAACGATCAAGGCGAGTTACATGATCCCCCATGTTGT
GCAAAAAAGCGGTTAGCTCCTTCGGTCCTCCGATCGTTGTCAGAAGTAAGTTGGCCGCAGTGTTATCACT
CATGGTTATGGCAGCACTGCATAATTCTCTTACTGTCATGCCATCCGTAAGATGCTTTTCTGTGACTGGT
GAGTACTCAACCAAGTCATTCTGAGAATAGTGTATGCGGCGACCGAGTTGCTCTTGCCCGGCGTCAATAC
GGGATAATACCGCGCCACATAGCAGAACTTTAAAAGTGCTCATCATTGGAAAACGTTCTTCGGGGCGAAA
ACTCTCAAGGATCTTACCGCTGTTGAGATCCAGTTCGATGTAACCCACTCGTGCACCCAACTGATCTTCA
GCATCTTTTACTTTCACCAGCGTTTCTGGGTGAGCAAAAACAGGAAGGCAAAATGCCGCAAAAAAGGGAA
TAAGGGCGACACGGAAATGTTGAATACTCATACTCTTCCTTTTTCAATATTATTGAAGCATTTATCAGGG
TTATTGTCTCATGAGCGGATACATATTTGAATGTATTTAGAAAAATAAACAAATAGGGGTTCCGCGCACA
TTTCCCCGAAAAGTGCCACCTGAC
