>Addgene plasmid #155107 | LCV2_mCherry_PSMD1_sgRNA_1 | depositor partial sequence | sequence record 300074 | mCherry
GTGAGCAAGGGCGAGGAGGATAACATGGCCATCATCAAGGAGTTCATGCGCTTCAAGGTGCACATGGAGG
GCTCCGTGAACGGCCACGAGTTCGAGATCGAGGGCGAGGGCGAGGGCCGCCCCTACGAGGGCACCCAGAC
CGCCAAGCTGAAGGTGACCAAGGGTGGCCCCCTGCCCTTCGCCTGGGACATCCTGTCCCCTCAGTTCATG
TACGGCTCCAAGGCCTACGTGAAGCACCCCGCCGACATCCCCGACTACTTGAAGCTGTCCTTCCCCGAGG
GCTTCAAGTGGGAGCGCGTGATGAACTTCGAGGACGGCGGCGTGGTGACCGTGACCCAGGACTCCTCCCT
GCAGGACGGCGAGTTCATCTACAAGGTGAAGCTGCGCGGCACCAACTTCCCCTCCGACGGCCCCGTAATG
CAGAAGAAGACCATGGGCTGGGAGGCCTCCTCCGAGCGGATGTACCCCGAGGACGGCGCCCTGAAGGGCG
AGATCAAGCAGAGGCTGAAGCTGAAGGACGGCGGCCACTACGACGCTGAGGTCAAGACCACCTACAAGGC
CAAGAAGCCCGTGCAGCTGCCCGGCGCCTACAACGTCAACATCAAGTTGGACATCACCTCCCACAACGAG
GACTACACCATCGTGGAACAGTACGAACGCGCCGAGGGCCGCCACTCCACCGGCGGCATGGACGAGCTGT
ACAAG
